Addgene plasmid #174928: pMSR:MSMEG_0880:Dendra
Purpose: C-term fluorescent fusion
Depositing lab: Keith Derbyshire & Joseph Wade. Depositing organization: Wadsworth Center, New York State Department of Health. Publication: A Mycobacterial Systems Resource for the Research Community. Judd JA, Canestrari J, Clark R, Joseph A, Lapierre P, Lasek-Nesselquist E, Mir M, Palumbo M, Smith C, Stone M, Upadhyay A, Wirth SE, Dedrick RM, Meier CG, Russell DA, Dills A, Dove E, Kester J, Wolf ID, Zhu J, Rubin ER, Fortune S, Hatfull GF, Gray TA, Wade JT, Derbyshire KM. mBio. 2021 Mar 2;12(2). pii: mBio.02401-20. doi: 10.1128/mBio.02401-20. PubMed 33653882.
Backbone
  Vector backbone: pMSR:Dendra
  Vector type: Bacterial Expression ; Integrating Mycobacterial Expression Vector attL5. T7 expression in E. coli
Growth in bacteria
  Bacterial resistance: Apramycin, 25 μg/mL
  Growth temperature: 37°C
  Growth strain: DH5alpha
  Copy number: High Copy
Gene/Insert
  Gene/Insert name: MSMEG_0880
  Species: M. smegmatis
  Promoter: pmycTetO
  Tag / fusion protein: Gly-Ala Linker/Dendra2/1x Flag Tag (C terminal on insert)
  Cloning method: Ligation Independent Cloning
  Sequencing primers: 5′ TGATAGAGTTTGTCCTCCCTATCAG; 3′ TCCATATGCACCTTGACACG
Resource information
  A portion of this plasmid was derived from a plasmid made by: CP000480.1
Terms and licenses: Academic/Nonprofit Terms; Industry Terms: Not Available to Industry
Depositor comments: 5' cloning site: AseI (destroyed), 3' cloning site: HindIII (not destroyed)
How to cite: pMSR:MSMEG_0880:Dendra was a gift from Keith Derbyshire & Joseph Wade (Addgene plasmid # 174928 ; http://n2t.net/addgene:174928 ; RRID:Addgene_174928)
