[The description below was written by a language model from this plasmid's Addgene catalogue record and pLannotate feature annotations shown in this document.]
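Description:
pMSR:MSMEG_0880:Dendra is an integrating mycobacterial expression vector built on the pMSR:Dendra backbone, part of a systematic resource of tagged Mycobacterium smegmatis genes. It is propagated in E. coli as a high-copy plasmid through a ColE1/pUC-type origin and selected with apramycin via the aac(3)IV acetyltransferase gene. It carries no annotated mycobacterial replication origin. Instead it encodes the mycobacteriophage L5 integrase, flanked by a fragment of the neighbouring L5 gene 32. This integrase drives site-specific recombination into the L5 attachment site of the mycobacterial chromosome to give stable single-copy insertion. The attachment site itself is not separately annotated in the feature table.

The payload is the M. smegmatis open reading frame MSMEG_0880, which the annotation identifies as groL1 (the GroEL1 chaperonin) and which spans the numbering origin of the 6,503 nt sequence. It was inserted by ligation-independent cloning and is fused at its C terminus, through a Gly-Ala linker, to the green-to-red photoconvertible fluorescent protein Dendra2 and a single FLAG epitope. Expression in mycobacteria comes from the pmycTetO promoter. The two short hits labelled as "tight TRE promoter" fragments most likely reflect its tet operator sequences rather than any mammalian element, and they imply that the promoter can be regulated by a Tet repressor, which this plasmid does not appear to encode. A T7 promoter directly upstream of the gene and a partial T7 terminator after the tag also allow expression in E. coli strains that supply T7 RNA polymerase.

The stated purpose is a C-terminal fluorescent fusion, suited to localising the protein in live mycobacteria, with the FLAG tag available for immunodetection or affinity purification.
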