Features (pLannotate 1.2.2; 14 found; start..end, strand, type, name):
   1560..2246    +  CDS            Dendra2: Dendra2 is a photoconvertible green fluorescent protein published in 2006, derived from Dendronephthya sp.. It has high acid sensitivity.
   2286..2306    +  CDS            FLAG (fragment): FLAG® epitope tag, followed by an enterokinase cleavage site
   2315..2357    +  terminator     T7 terminator (fragment): transcription terminator for bacteriophage T7 RNA polymerase
   2563..3363    +  CDS            ApmR: aminoglycoside 3-N-acetyltransferase type IV ; aac(3)IV; confers resistance to apramycin (Paget and Davies, 1996)
   3430..3447    -  misc_feature   MCS (fragment): pBluescript multiple cloning site
   3488..4076    +  rep_origin     ori: high-copy-number ColE1/pMB1/pBR322/pUC origin of replication
   4244..4272    +  misc_feature   MCS (fragment): pUC18/19 multiple cloning site
   4832..5944    +  CDS            33: VINT_BPML5 - Also known as int. Protein inferred from homology: Swiss-Prot protein existence level 3. Integrase is necessary for integration of the phage into the host genome by site-specific recombination. From Mycobacterium phage L5 (Mycobacteriophage L5).
   6006..6110    -  CDS            32 (fragment): VG32_BPML5 - Protein predicted: Swiss-Prot protein existence level 4. From Mycobacterium phage L5 (Mycobacteriophage L5).
   6166..6270    +  CDS            Y4104_STRCO (fragment): Protein inferred from homology: Swiss-Prot protein existence level 3. From Streptomyces coelicolor (strain ATCC BAA-471 / A3(2) / M145).
   6328..6347    +  promoter       tight TRE promoter (fragment): Tet-responsive promoter PTight, consisting of seven tet operator sequences followed by the minimal CMV promoter
   6354..6371    +  promoter       tight TRE promoter (fragment): Tet-responsive promoter PTight, consisting of seven tet operator sequences followed by the minimal CMV promoter
   6385..6403    +  promoter       T7 promoter: promoter for bacteriophage T7 RNA polymerase
   6419..1538    +  CDS            groL1 (across the origin): CH601_MYCS2 - Also known as groEL1 From Mycolicibacterium smegmatis (strain ATCC 700084 / mc(2)155) (Mycobacterium smegmatis).
>Addgene plasmid #174928 | pMSR:MSMEG_0880:Dendra | addgene full sequence | sequence record 345456 | Addgene NGS Result
CGCTGGGCCCCAAGGGTCGCAACGTCGTCCTGGAGAAGAAGTGGGGCGCCCCCACGATCACCAACGATGG
TGTGTCCATCGCCAAGGAGATCGAGCTCGAGGACCCCTACGAGAAGATCGGTGCTGAGCTCGTCAAAGAG
GTCGCCAAGAAGACCGACGATGTCGCTGGCGACGGCACCACCACCGCCACCGTCCTGGCTCAGGCCCTGG
TTCGCGAAGGCCTGCGCAACGTCGCTGCCGGCGCCAACCCGCTCGGCCTGAAGCGCGGCATCGAGAAGGC
CGTCGAGAAGGTCACCGAGACCCTGCTGAAGTCCGCCAAGGAGGTGGAGACCAAGGAGCAGATCGCTGCC
ACCGCCGGTATCTCCGCCGGTGACCAGTCCATCGGCGACCTGATCGCCGAGGCCATGGACAAGGTCGGCA
ACGAGGGTGTCATCACCGTCGAGGAGTCCAACACCTTCGGCCTGCAGCTCGAGCTCACCGAGGGTATGCG
CTTCGACAAGGGCTACATCTCGGGTTACTTCGTGACCGACGCCGAGCGTCAGGAAGCGGTCCTCGAGGAT
CCCTACATCCTGCTGGTCAGCTCGAAGGTCTCGACCGTCAAGGACCTGCTGCCGCTGCTGGAGAAGGTCA
TCCAGTCCGGCAAGCCGCTGCTGATCATCGCCGAGGACGTCGAGGGCGAAGCCCTGTCGACCCTGGTGGT
CAACAAGATCCGCGGCACCTTCAAGTCGGTCGCCGTCAAGGCCCCCGGCTTCGGTGACCGCCGCAAGGCG
ATGCTGCAGGACATGGCCATCCTCACCGGTGGTCAGGTCATCAGCGAAGAGGTCGGCCTGTCCCTGGAGA
CCGCTGACGTCTCGCTGCTGGGCAAGGCCCGCAAGGTCGTCGTGACCAAGGACGAGACCACGATCGTCGA
GGGTGCCGGCGACGCCGAGGCCATCCAGGGCCGCGTCGCGCAGATCCGCGCCGAGATCGAGAACAGCGAC
TCCGACTACGACCGCGAGAAGCTGCAGGAGCGCCTGGCCAAGCTGGCCGGCGGTGTTGCGGTCATCAAGG
CCGGTGCTGCCACCGAGGTGGAGCTCAAGGAGCGCAAGCACCGCATCGAGGACGCCGTGCGCAACGCCAA
GGCCGCCGTCGAGGAGGGCATCGTCGCCGGTGGCGGCGTGGCCCTGCTGCAGTCGGCTCCGTCGCTGGAG
GAGCTGTCGCTCACCGGTGACGAGGCGACCGGCGCCAACATCGTGCGCGTCGCGCTGTCGGCCCCGCTGA
AGCAGATCGCCCTCAACGGTGGTCTGGAGCCGGGCGTCGTCGCCGAGAAGGTGTCGAACCTGCCCGCGGG
TCACGGCCTGAACGCCGCGACCGGTGAGTACGAGGACCTGCTGGCCGCCGGCGTTGCCGACCCGGTCAAG
GTCACCCGCTCGGCGCTGCAGAACGCTGCGTCGATCGCGGCTCTGTTCCTCACCACCGAGGCTGTTGTCG
CCGACAAGCCGGAGAAGGCCGCCGCACCTGCGGGCGACCCGACCGGTGGCATGGGTGGCATGGACTTCAA
GCTTGGTGCGGCCGCGGGCAACACGCCTGGCATCAATCTGATCAAGGAGGACATGCGTGTCAAGGTGCAT
ATGGAGGGCAACGTGAACGGTCACGCCTTCGTGATCGAGGGGGAGGGTAAGGGTAAGCCTTACGAAGGGA
CCCAGACCGCCAACCTCACCGTCAAGGAGGGCGCCCCTCTCCCATTCTCGTACGATATCCTCACTACCGC
GGTGCATTACGGGAACCGCGTGTTCACCAAGTACCCCGAGGATATCCCTGACTACTTCAAGCAGAGCTTC
CCGGAGGGATACTCCTGGGAGCGGACGATGACCTTCGAAGACAAGGGTATCTGTACGATCCGCAGCGACA
TCTCGCTGGAAGGGGACTGTTTCTTCCAGAACGTCCGTTTCAAGGGGACCAACTTTCCGCCGAACGGCCC
GGTCATGCAGAAGAAGACCCTCAAGTGGGAGCCGAGCACGGAGAAGCTGCACGTTCGGGACGGCCTCCTG
GTCGGCAACATCAACATGGCGCTGCTGCTGGAAGGCGGCGGCCACTACCTATGCGACTTCAAGACCACGT
ACAAAGCGAAGAAGGTCGTCCAGCTGCCCGACGCGCACTTCGTGGACCACCGCATCGAAATCCTGGGGAA
CGATTCGGACTACAACAAGGTCAAGTTGTACGAGCACGCTGTGGCACGCTATAGCCCGCTCCCGTCGCAG
GTCTGGTTCGAAGGCGGCGGCGGGGAGAACCTGTATTTCCAGGACTACAAGGACGACGACGACAAGTGAT
TTAAATAACCCCTTGGGGCCTCTAAACGGGTCTTGAGGGGTTTTTTGTTAACTAGCGTACGATCGAATTC
CTGCAGCTCACGGTAACTGATGCCGTATTTGCAGTACCAGCGTACGGCCCACAGAATGATGTCACGCTGA
AAATGCCGGCCTTTGAATGGGTTCATGTGCAGCTCCATCAGCAAAAGGGGATGATAAGTTTATCACCACC
GACTATTTGCAACAGTGCCGTTGATCGTGCTATGATCGACTGATGTCATCAGCGGTGGAGTGCAATGTCG
TGCAATACGAATGGCGAAAAGCCGAGCTCATCGGTCAGCTTCTCAACCTTGGGGTTACCCCCGGCGGTGT
GCTGCTGGTCCACAGCTCCTTCCGTAGCGTCCGGCCCCTCGAAGATGGGCCACTTGGACTGATCGAGGCC
CTGCGTGCTACGCTGGGTCCGGGAGGGACGCTCGTCATGCCCTCGTGGTCAGGTCTGGACGACGAGCCGT
TCGATCCTGCCACGTCGCCCGTTACACCGGACCTTGGAGTTGTCTCTGACACATTCTGGCGCCTGCCAAA
TGTAAAGCGCAGCGCCCATCCATTTGCCTTTGCGGCAGCGGGGCCACAGGCAGAGCAGATCATCTCTGAT
CCATTGCCCCTGCCACCTTACTCGCCTGCAAGCCCGGTCGCCCGTGTCCATGAACTCGATGGGCAGGTAC
TTCTCCTCGGCGTGGGACACGATGCCAACACGACGCTGCATCTTGCCGAGTTGATGGCAAAGGTTCCCTA
TGGGGTGCCGAGACACTGCACCATTCTTCAGGATGGCAAGTTGGTACGCGTCGATTATCTCGAGAATGAC
CACTGCTGTGAGCGCTTTGCCTTGGCGGACAGGTGGCTCAAGGAGAAGAGCCTTCAGAAGGAAGGTCCAG
TCGGTCATGCCTTTGCTCGGTTGATCCGCTCCCGCGACATTGTGGCGACAGCCCTGGGTCAACTGGGCCG
AGATCCGTTGATCTTCCTGCATCCGCCAGAGGCGGGATGCGAAGAATGCGATGCCGCTCGCCAGTCGATT
GGCTGAGCTCATGAGCGGAGAACGAGATGACGTTGGAGGGGCAAGGTCGCGCTGATTGCTGGGGCAACAC
GGGGGATCCACTAGTTCCATGAGCGTCAGACCCCGTAGAAAAGATCAAAGGATCTTCTTGAGATCCTTTT
TTTCTGCGCGTAATCTGCTGCTTGCAAACAAAAAAACCACCGCTACCAGCGGTGGTTTGTTTGCCGGATC
AAGAGCTACCAACTCTTTTTCCGAAGGTAACTGGCTTCAGCAGAGCGCAGATACCAAATACTGTCCTTCT
AGTGTAGCCGTAGTTAGGCCACCACTTCAAGAACTCTGTAGCACCGCCTACATACCTCGCTCTGCTAATC
CTGTTACCAGTGGCTGCTGCCAGTGGCGATAAGTCGTGTCTTACCGGGTTGGACTCAAGACGATAGTTAC
CGGATAAGGCGCAGCGGTCGGGCTGAACGGGGGGTTCGTGCACACAGCCCAGCTTGGAGCGAACGACCTA
CACCGAACTGAGATACCTACAGCGTGAGCTATGAGAAAGCGCCACGCTTCCCGAGGGGAGAAAGGCGGAC
AGGTATCCGGTAAGCGGCAGGGTCGGAACAGGAGAGCGCACGAGGGAGCTTCCAGGGGGAAACGCCTGGT
ATCTTTATAGTCCTGTCGGGTTTCGCCACCTCTGACTTGAGCGTCGATTTTTGTGATGCTCGTCAGGGGG
GCGGAGCCTATGGAAAAACGCCAGCAACGCGGCCTTTTTACGGTTCCTGGCCTTTTGCTGGCCTTTTGCT
CACATGTTCTTTCCTGCGTTATCCCCTGATTCTGTGGATAACCGTATTACCGCCTTTGAGTGAGCTGATA
CCGCTCGCCGCAGCCGAACGACCGAGCGCAACGCGTGCGGCCGCGGTACCCGGGGATCCTCTAGAGTCGA
CCACCAAGGGCACCATCTCTGCTTGGGCCACCCCGTTGGCCGCAGCCAGCTCGCTGAGAGCCGTGAACGA
CAGGGCGAACGCCAGCCCGCCGACGGCGAGGGTTCCGACCGCTGCAACTCCCGGTGCAACCTTGTCCCGG
TCTATTCTCTTCACTGCACCAGCTCCAATCTGGTGTGAATGCCCCTCGTCTGTTCGCGCAGGCGGGGGGC
TCTATTCGTTTGTCAGCATCGAAAGTAGCCAGATCAGGGATGCGTTGCAACCGCGTATGCCCAGGTCAGA
AGAGTCGCACAAGAGTTGCAGACCCCTGGAAAGAAAAATGGCCAGAGGGCGAAAACACCCTCTGACCAGC
GGAGCGGGCGACGGGAATCGAACCCGCGTAGCTAGTTTGGAAGAATGGGTGTCTGCCGACCACATATGGG
CCGGTCAAGATAGGTTTTTACCCCCTCTCGGCTGCATCCTCTAAGTGGAAAGAAATTGCAGGTCGTAGAA
GCGCGTTGAAGCCTGAGAGTTGCACAGGAGTTGCAACCCGGTAGCCTTGTTCACGACGAGAGGAGACCTA
GTTGGCACGTCGCGGATGGGGATCGCTGAAGACTCAGCGCAGCGGGAGGATCCAAGCCTCATACGTCAAC
CCGCAGGACGGTGTGAGGTACTACGCGCTGCAGACCTACGACAACAAGATGGACGCCGAAGCCTGGCTCG
CGGGCGAGAAGCGGCTCATCGAGATGGAGACCTGGACCCCTCCACAGGACCGGGCGAAGAAGGCAGCCGC
CAGCGCCATCACGCTGGAGGAGTACACCCGGAAGTGGCTCGTGGAGCGCGACCTCGCAGACGGCACCAGG
GATCTGTACAGCGGGCACGCGGAGCGCCGCATCTACCCGGTGCTAGGTGAAGTGGCGGTCACAGAGATGA
CGCCAGCTCTGGTGCGTGCGTGGTGGGCCGGGATGGGTAGGAAGCACCCGACTGCCCGCCGGCATGCCTA
CAACGTCCTCCGGGCGGTGATGAACACAGCGGTCGAGGACAAGCTGATCGCAGAGAACCCGTGCCGGATC
GAGCAGAAGGCAGCCGATGAGCGCGACGTAGAGGCGCTGACGCCTGAGGAGCTGGACATCGTCGCCGCTG
AGATCTTCGAGCACTACCGGATCGCGGCATACATCCTGGCGTGGACGAGCCTCCGGTTCGGAGAGCTGAT
CGAGCTTCGCCGCAAGGACATCGTGGACGACGGCATGACGATGAAGCTCCGGGTGCGCCGTGGCGCTTCC
CGCGTGGGGAACAAGATCGTCGTTGGCAACGCCAAGACCGTCCGGTCGAAGCGTCCTGTGACGGTTCCGC
CTCACGTCGCGGAGATGATCCGAGCGCACATGAAGGACCGTACGAAGATGAACAAGGGCCCCGAGGCATT
CCTGGTGACCACGACGCAGGGCAACCGGCTGTCGAAGTCCGCGTTCACCAAGTCGCTGAAGCGTGGCTAC
GCCAAGATCGGTCGGCCGGAACTCCGCATCCACGACCTCCGCGCTGTCGGCGCTACGTTCGCCGCTCAGG
CAGGTGCGACGACCAAGGAGCTGATGGCCCGTCTCGGTCACACGACTCCTAGGATGGCGATGAAGTACCA
GATGGCGTCTGAGGCCCGCGACGAGGCTATCGCTGAGGCGATGTCCAAGCTGGCCAAGACCTCCTGAAAC
GCAAAAAGCCCCCCTCCCAAGGACACTGAGTCCTAAAGAGGGGGGTTTCTTGTCAGTACGCGAAGAACCA
CGCCTGGCCGCGAGCGCCAGCACCGCCGCTCTGTGCGGAGACCTGGGCACCAGCCCCGCCGCCGCCAGGA
GCATTGCCGTTCCCGCCAGAAATCTAGACGGTGACCACAACGCGCCCGCTTTGATCGGGGACGTCGAAAT
ATTGGATCGTCGGCACCGTCACGGCCGTGGGAGGCGGCACGATCCGCGACGTGATGATCGGCCGCATCCC
CACGGTGCTGCGCAGTGAGCTCTACGCCATCCCGGCGTTGATCTGTGCGTTCGCACGCACAGGCCCGGTG
TGAGAAGGGTCTCTGACGAGCGGGAGAACTCCCTATCAGTGATAGAGTTTGTCCTCCCTATCAGTGATAG
ATAGGCTTAAGGAGTAATACGACTCACTATAGGGAGAAGGAGGCCATTATGGCTAAGACAATTGCGTATG
ACGAAGAGGCCCGTCGCGGCCTCGAGCGGGGCCTCAACAGCCTCGCCGACGCGGTAAAGGTGA
