>Addgene plasmid #174928 | pMSR:MSMEG_0880:Dendra | depositor partial sequence | sequence record 339322 | partial
ATGGCTAAGACAATTGCGTATGACGAAGAGGCCCGTCGCGGCCTCGAGCGGGGCCTCAACAGCCTCGCCG
ACGCGGTAAAGGTGACGCTGGGCCCCAAGGGTCGCAACGTCGTCCTGGAGAAGAAGTGGGGCGCCCCCAC
GATCACCAACGATGGTGTGTCCATCGCCAAGGAGATCGAGCTCGAGGACCCCTACGAGAAGATCGGTGCT
GAGCTCGTCAAAGAGGTCGCCAAGAAGACCGACGATGTCGCTGGCGACGGCACCACCACCGCCACCGTCC
TGGCTCAGGCCCTGGTTCGCGAAGGCCTGCGCAACGTCGCTGCCGGCGCCAACCCGCTCGGCCTGAAGCG
CGGCATCGAGAAGGCCGTCGAGAAGGTCACCGAGACCCTGCTGAAGTCCGCCAAGGAGGTGGAGACCAAG
GAGCAGATCGCTGCCACCGCCGGTATCTCCGCCGGTGACCAGTCCATCGGCGACCTGATCGCCGAGGCCA
TGGACAAGGTCGGCAACGAGGGTGTCATCACCGTCGAGGAGTCCAACACCTTCGGCCTGCAGCTCGAGCT
CACCGAGGGTATGCGCTTCGACAAGGGCTACATCTCGGGTTACTTCGTGACCGACGCCGAGCGTCAGGAA
GCGGTCCTCGAGGATCCCTACATCCTGCTGGTCAGCTCGAAGGTCTCGACCGTCAAGGACCTGCTGCCGC
TGCTGGAGAAGGTCATCCAGTCCGGCAAGCCGCTGCTGATCATCGCCGAGGACGTCGAGGGCGAAGCCCT
GTCGACCCTGGTGGTCAACAAGATCCGCGGCACCTTCAAGTCGGTCGCCGTCAAGGCCCCCGGCTTCGGT
GACCGCCGCAAGGCGATGCTGCAGGACATGGCCATCCTCACCGGTGGTCAGGTCATCAGCGAAGAGGTCG
GCCTGTCCCTGGAGACCGCTGACGTCTCGCTGCTGGGCAAGGCCCGCAAGGTCGTCGTGACCAAGGACGA
GACCACGATCGTCGAGGGTGCCGGCGACGCCGAGGCCATCCAGGGCCGCGTCGCGCAGATCCGCGCCGAG
ATCGAGAACAGCGACTCCGACTACGACCGCGAGAAGCTGCAGGAGCGCCTGGCCAAGCTGGCCGGCGGTG
TTGCGGTCATCAAGGCCGGTGCTGCCACCGAGGTGGAGCTCAAGGAGCGCAAGCACCGCATCGAGGACGC
CGTGCGCAACGCCAAGGCCGCCGTCGAGGAGGGCATCGTCGCCGGTGGCGGCGTGGCCCTGCTGCAGTCG
GCTCCGTCGCTGGAGGAGCTGTCGCTCACCGGTGACGAGGCGACCGGCGCCAACATCGTGCGCGTCGCGC
TGTCGGCCCCGCTGAAGCAGATCGCCCTCAACGGTGGTCTGGAGCCGGGCGTCGTCGCCGAGAAGGTGTC
GAACCTGCCCGCGGGTCACGGCCTGAACGCCGCGACCGGTGAGTACGAGGACCTGCTGGCCGCCGGCGTT
GCCGACCCGGTCAAGGTCACCCGCTCGGCGCTGCAGAACGCTGCGTCGATCGCGGCTCTGTTCCTCACCA
CCGAGGCTGTTGTCGCCGACAAGCCGGAGAAGGCCGCCGCACCTGCGGGCGACCCGACCGGTGGCATGGG
TGGCATGGACTTC
